Addgene plasmid #164039: BC1177-pHR-SFFV-GFP(1-10)-NLS
Purpose: Expression of GFP1-10 in mammalian cells
Depositing lab: Baohui Chen. Depositing organization: Zhejiang University. Publication: Efficient labeling and imaging of protein-coding genes in living cells using CRISPR-Tag. Chen B, Zou W, Xu H, Liang Y, Huang B. Nat Commun. 2018 Nov 29;9(1):5065. doi: 10.1038/s41467-018-07498-y. PubMed 30498221.
Backbone
  Vector backbone: pHR
  Vector type: Mammalian Expression, Lentiviral
Growth in bacteria
  Bacterial resistance: Ampicillin, 100 μg/mL
  Growth temperature: 37°C
  Growth strain: NEB Stable
  Copy number: High Copy
Gene/Insert
  Gene/Insert name: GFP(1-10)
  Species: Synthetic
  Promoter: SFFV
  Cloning method: Restriction Enzyme; 5′ cloning site Unknown (unknown if destroyed)
Terms and licenses: Academic/Nonprofit Terms; Industry Terms: Not Available to Industry
How to cite: BC1177-pHR-SFFV-GFP(1-10)-NLS was a gift from Baohui Chen (Addgene plasmid # 164039 ; http://n2t.net/addgene:164039 ; RRID:Addgene_164039)
