[The description below was written by a language model from this plasmid's Addgene catalogue record and pLannotate feature annotations shown in this document.]
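Description:
BC1177-pHR-SFFV-GFP(1-10)-NLS is a lentiviral transfer plasmid of about 9.7 kb built on the pHR backbone for expressing the large fragment of split GFP in mammalian cells. It is propagated in E. coli through a high-copy ColE1/pUC-type origin and selected with ampicillin via the bla gene. The backbone also carries remnants of older vector lineages, including an SV40 promoter followed by gpt fragments, SV40 small t intron and poly(A) sequences, and partial TcR, rop and bom elements. These lie outside the proviral region.

The packaged region is bounded by a truncated HIV-1 5' LTR and a self-inactivating ΔU3 3' LTR. It contains the Ψ packaging signal with a partial gag sequence, the RRE for Rev-dependent export of the genomic RNA, and the cPPT/CTS, which aids nuclear import in transduced cells. Virus production therefore requires packaging and envelope functions supplied in trans. Within this region, the spleen focus-forming virus (SFFV) LTR promoter drives a synthetic GFP(1-10) coding sequence, the first ten β-strands of superfolder GFP. A WPRE follows to enhance transcript stability and expression. The construct name indicates a nuclear localization signal fused to GFP(1-10), but the feature table does not annotate an NLS in the short interval between the GFP(1-10) sequence and the WPRE. The only annotated SV40 NLS sits in the backbone's SV40 T antigen remnant.

GFP(1-10) is essentially non-fluorescent alone and regains fluorescence when it associates with the GFP11 strand. The plasmid thus serves to supply the complementing fragment, transiently or by stable transduction, for imaging GFP11-tagged proteins. The associated work concerns CRISPR-based labeling and imaging of protein-coding genes in living cells.
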