Features (pLannotate 1.2.2; 34 found; start..end, strand, type, name):
     38..106     +  CDS            nef (fragment): NEF_HV1Z2 - Experimental evidence at protein level: Swiss-Prot protein existence level 1. Extracellular Nef protein targets CD4(+) T-lymphocytes for apoptosis by interacting with CXCR4 surface receptors. From Human immunodeficiency virus type 1 group M subtype D (isolate Z2/CDC-Z34) (HIV-1).
    108..341     +  LTR            3' LTR (ΔU3): self-inactivating 3' long terminal repeat (LTR) from HIV-1
    366..384     -  promoter       SP6 promoter: promoter for bacteriophage SP6 RNA polymerase
    612..891     +  CDS            TcR (fragment): tetracycline efflux protein; tet; confers resistance to tetracycline
    892..940     -  misc_feature   bom (fragment): basis of mobility region from pBR322
   1042..1077    -  CDS            rop (fragment): Rop protein, which maintains plasmids at low copy number; rop
   1172..1276    +  promoter       AmpR promoter: bla
   1277..2137    +  CDS            AmpR: β-lactamase; bla; confers resistance to ampicillin, carbenicillin, and related antibiotics
   2308..2896    +  rep_origin     ori: high-copy-number ColE1/pMB1/pBR322/pUC origin of replication
   3079..3135    +  CDS            lacI (fragment): lac repressor; lacI; The lac repressor binds to the lac operator to inhibit transcription in E. coli. This inhibition can be relieved by adding lactose or isopropyl-β-D-thiogalactopyranoside (IPTG).
   3142..3471    +  promoter       SV40 promoter: SV40 enhancer and early promoter
   3671..3790    +  CDS            gpt (fragment): XGPT_ECOLI - Also known as gpp, gxu. Experimental evidence at protein level: Swiss-Prot protein existence level 1. Purine salvage pathway enzyme that catalyzes the transfer of the ribosyl-5-phosphate group from 5-phospho-alpha-D-ribose 1- diphosphate (PRPP) to the N9 position of the 6-oxopurines guanine and xanthine to form the corresponding ribonucleotides GMP (guanosine 5'- monophosphate) and XMP (xanthosine 5'-monophosphate), with the release of PPi. To a lesser extent, also acts on hypoxanthine (PubMed:9100006, PubMed:3886014). Does not ribophosphorylate adenine (PubMed:3886014). From Esch
   3790..4125    +  CDS            gpt (fragment): XGPT_ECOLI - Also known as gpp, gxu. Experimental evidence at protein level: Swiss-Prot protein existence level 1. Purine salvage pathway enzyme that catalyzes the transfer of the ribosyl-5-phosphate group from 5-phospho-alpha-D-ribose 1- diphosphate (PRPP) to the N9 position of the 6-oxopurines guanine and xanthine to form the corresponding ribonucleotides GMP (guanosine 5'- monophosphate) and XMP (xanthosine 5'-monophosphate), with the release of PPi. To a lesser extent, also acts on hypoxanthine (PubMed:9100006, PubMed:3886014). Does not ribophosphorylate adenine (PubMed:3886014). From Esch
   4220..4525    +  CDS            frsA (fragment): FRSA_ECOLI - Also known as yafA. Experimental evidence at protein level: Swiss-Prot protein existence level 1. Catalyzes the hydrolysis of esters (PubMed:15808744). Displays esterase activity toward pNP-butyrate (PubMed:15808744). May stimulate mixed-acid fermentation by acting as a fermentation/respiration switch that down-regulates respiration and up- regulates fermentation rates (PubMed:15169777). From Escherichia coli (strain K12).
   4529..4603    +  CDS            small t antigen (fragment): SV40 (simian virus 40) small t antigen
   4605..4670    +  intron         small t intron: SV40 (simian virus 40) small t antigen intron
   4800..4820    +  CDS            SV40 NLS: nuclear localization signal of SV40 (simian virus 40) large T antigen
   5139..5222    +  CDS            large T antigen (fragment): large T antigen from SV40 (simian virus 40)
   5245..5379    +  polyA_signal   SV40 poly(A) signal: SV40 polyadenylation signal
   5546..5875    +  CDS            nef (fragment): NEF_HV1BR - Experimental evidence at protein level: Swiss-Prot protein existence level 1. Extracellular Nef protein targets CD4(+) T-lymphocytes for apoptosis by interacting with CXCR4 surface receptors (PubMed:14990729). From Human immunodeficiency virus type 1 group M subtype B (isolate BRU/LAI) (HIV-1).
   5923..6180    +  LTR            5' LTR (truncated): truncated 5' long terminal repeat (LTR) from HIV-1
   6227..6352    +  misc_feature   HIV-1 Ψ: packaging signal of human immunodeficiency virus type 1
   6336..6674    +  CDS            HIV-1 gag (fragment): gag protein from human immunodeficiency virus 1; gag
   6849..7082    +  misc_feature   RRE: The Rev response element (RRE) of HIV-1 allows for Rev-dependent mRNA export from the nucleus to the cytoplasm.
   7459..7559    +  CDS            Rev (fragment): human immunodeficiency virus 1 (HIV-1) Rev protein; rev; enhances nuclear export of unspliced and incompletely spliced viral mRNAs
   7596..7713    +  misc_feature   cPPT/CTS: central polypurine tract and central termination sequence of HIV-1
   7750..7782    -  misc_feature   MCS (fragment): pBluescript multiple cloning site
   7866..8273    +  promoter       SFFV promoter: spleen focus-forming virus long terminal repeat (LTR) promoter
   8326..8347    +  misc_feature   MCS (fragment): multiple cloning site
   8357..8998    +  CDS            GFP(1-10): fragment of superfolder GFP consisting of the first 10 β-strands associates with GFP11, the 11th β-strand, to reconstitute fluorescent GFP (Cabantous et al., 2005; Kamiyama et al., 2016)
   9054..9084    +  misc_feature   MCS (fragment): pUC18/19 multiple cloning site
   9085..9103    +  misc_feature   MCS (fragment): pBluescript multiple cloning site
   9103..9691    +  misc_feature   WPRE: woodchuck hepatitis virus posttranscriptional regulatory element
   9692..21      +  misc_feature   MCS (fragment) (across the origin): pBluescript multiple cloning site
>Addgene plasmid #164039 | BC1177-pHR-SFFV-GFP(1-10)-NLS | addgene full sequence | sequence record 323201 | Addgene NGS Result
CGATACCGTCGACCTCGAGGGAATTAATTCGAGCTCGGTACCTTTAAGACCAATGACTTACAAGGCAGCT
GTAGATCTTAGCCACTTTTTAAAAGAAAAGGGGGGACTGGAAGGGCTAATTCACTCCCAACGAAGACAAG
ATCTGCTTTTTGCTTGTACTGGGTCTCTCTGGTTAGACCAGATCTGAGCCTGGGAGCTCTCTGGCTAACT
AGGGAACCCACTGCTTAAGCCTCAATAAAGCTTGCCTTGAGTGCTTCAAGTAGTGTGTGCCCGTCTGTTG
TGTGACTCTGGTAACTAGAGATCCCTCAGACCCTTTTAGTCAGTGTGGAAAATCTCTAGCAGCATCTAGA
ATTAATTCCGTGTATTCTATAGTGTCACCTAAATCGTATGTGTATGATACATAAGGTTATGTATTAATTG
TAGCCGCGTTCTAACGACAATATGTACAAGCCTAATTGTGTAGCATCTGGCTTACTGAAGCAGACCCTAT
CATCTCTCTCGTAAACTGCCGTCAGAGTCGGTTTGGTTGGACGAACCTTCTGAGTTTCTGGTAACGCCGT
CCCGCACCCGGAAATGGTCAGCGAACCAATCAGCAGGGTCATCGCTAGCCAGATCCTCTACGCCGGACGC
ATCGTGGCCGGCATCACCGGCGCCACAGGTGCGGTTGCTGGCGCCTATATCGCCGACATCACCGATGGGG
AAGATCGGGCTCGCCACTTCGGGCTCATGAGCGCTTGTTTCGGCGTGGGTATGGTGGCAGGCCCCGTGGC
CGGGGGACTGTTGGGCGCCATCTCCTTGCATGCACCATTCCTTGCGGCGGCGGTGCTCAACGGCCTCAAC
CTACTACTGGGCTGCTTCCTAATGCAGGAGTCGCATAAGGGAGAGCGTCGAATGGTGCACTCTCAGTACA
ATCTGCTCTGATGCCGCATAGTTAAGCCAGCCCCGACACCCGCCAACACCCGCTGACGCGCCCTGACGGG
CTTGTCTGCTCCCGGCATCCGCTTACAGACAAGCTGTGACCGTCTCCGGGAGCTGCATGTGTCAGAGGTT
TTCACCGTCATCACCGAAACGCGCGAGACGAAAGGGCCTCGTGATACGCCTATTTTTATAGGTTAATGTC
ATGATAATAATGGTTTCTTAGACGTCAGGTGGCACTTTTCGGGGAAATGTGCGCGGAACCCCTATTTGTT
TATTTTTCTAAATACATTCAAATATGTATCCGCTCATGAGACAATAACCCTGATAAATGCTTCAATAATA
TTGAAAAAGGAAGAGTATGAGTATTCAACATTTCCGTGTCGCCCTTATTCCCTTTTTTGCGGCATTTTGC
CTTCCTGTTTTTGCTCACCCAGAAACGCTGGTGAAAGTAAAAGATGCTGAAGATCAGTTGGGTGCACGAG
TGGGTTACATCGAACTGGATCTCAACAGCGGTAAGATCCTTGAGAGTTTTCGCCCCGAAGAACGTTTTCC
AATGATGAGCACTTTTAAAGTTCTGCTATGTGGCGCGGTATTATCCCGTATTGACGCCGGGCAAGAGCAA
CTCGGTCGCCGCATACACTATTCTCAGAATGACTTGGTTGAGTACTCACCAGTCACAGAAAAGCATCTTA
CGGATGGCATGACAGTAAGAGAATTATGCAGTGCTGCCATAACCATGAGTGATAACACTGCGGCCAACTT
ACTTCTGACAACGATCGGAGGACCGAAGGAGCTAACCGCTTTTTTGCACAACATGGGGGATCATGTAACT
CGCCTTGATCGTTGGGAACCGGAGCTGAATGAAGCCATACCAAACGACGAGCGTGACACCACGATGCCTG
TAGCAATGGCAACAACGTTGCGCAAACTATTAACTGGCGAACTACTTACTCTAGCTTCCCGGCAACAATT
AATAGACTGGATGGAGGCGGATAAAGTTGCAGGACCACTTCTGCGCTCGGCCCTTCCGGCTGGCTGGTTT
ATTGCTGATAAATCTGGAGCCGGTGAGCGTGGGTCTCGCGGTATCATTGCAGCACTGGGGCCAGATGGTA
AGCCCTCCCGTATCGTAGTTATCTACACGACGGGGAGTCAGGCAACTATGGATGAACGAAATAGACAGAT
CGCTGAGATAGGTGCCTCACTGATTAAGCATTGGTAACTGTCAGACCAAGTTTACTCATATATACTTTAG
ATTGATTTAAAACTTCATTTTTAATTTAAAAGGATCTAGGTGAAGATCCTTTTTGATAATCTCATGACCA
AAATCCCTTAACGTGAGTTTTCGTTCCACTGAGCGTCAGACCCCGTAGAAAAGATCAAAGGATCTTCTTG
AGATCCTTTTTTTCTGCGCGTAATCTGCTGCTTGCAAACAAAAAAACCACCGCTACCAGCGGTGGTTTGT
TTGCCGGATCAAGAGCTACCAACTCTTTTTCCGAAGGTAACTGGCTTCAGCAGAGCGCAGATACCAAATA
CTGTTCTTCTAGTGTAGCCGTAGTTAGGCCACCACTTCAAGAACTCTGTAGCACCGCCTACATACCTCGC
TCTGCTAATCCTGTTACCAGTGGCTGCTGCCAGTGGCGATAAGTCGTGTCTTACCGGGTTGGACTCAAGA
CGATAGTTACCGGATAAGGCGCAGCGGTCGGGCTGAACGGGGGGTTCGTGCACACAGCCCAGCTTGGAGC
GAACGACCTACACCGAACTGAGATACCTACAGCGTGAGCTATGAGAAAGCGCCACGCTTCCCGAAGGGAG
AAAGGCGGACAGGTATCCGGTAAGCGGCAGGGTCGGAACAGGAGAGCGCACGAGGGAGCTTCCAGGGGGA
AACGCCTGGTATCTTTATAGTCCTGTCGGGTTTCGCCACCTCTGACTTGAGCGTCGATTTTTGTGATGCT
CGTCAGGGGGGCGGAGCCTATGGAAAAACGCCAGCAACGCGGCCTTTTTACGGTTCCTGGCCTTTTGCTG
GCCTTTTGCTCACATGTTCTTTCCTGCGTTATCCCCTGATTCTGTGGATAACCGTATTACCGCCTTTGAG
TGAGCTGATACCGCTCGCCGCAGCCGAACGACCGAGCGCAGCGAGTCAGTGAGCGAGGAAGCGGAAGAGC
GCCCAATACGCAAACCGCCTCTCCCCGCGCGTTGGCCGATTCATTAATGCAGCTGTGGAATGTGTGTCAG
TTAGGGTGTGGAAAGTCCCCAGGCTCCCCAGCAGGCAGAAGTATGCAAAGCATGCATCTCAATTAGTCAG
CAACCAGGTGTGGAAAGTCCCCAGGCTCCCCAGCAGGCAGAAGTATGCAAAGCATGCATCTCAATTAGTC
AGCAACCATAGTCCCGCCCCTAACTCCGCCCATCCCGCCCCTAACTCCGCCCAGTTCCGCCCATTCTCCG
CCCCATGGCTGACTAATTTTTTTTATTTATGCAGAGGCCGAGGCCGCCTCGGCCTCTGAGCTATTCCAGA
AGTAGTGAGGAGGCTTTTTTGGAGGCCTAGGCTTTTGCAAAAAGCTTGGACACAAGACAGGCTTGCGAGA
TATGTTTGAGAATACCACTTTATCCCGCGTCAGGGAGAGGCAGTGCGTAAAAAGACGCGGACTCATGTGA
AATACTGGTTTTTAGTGCGCCAGATCTCTATAATCTCGCGCAACCTATTTTCCCCTCGAACACTTTTTAA
GCCGTAGATAAACAGGCTGGGACACTTCACATGAGCGAAAAATACATCGTCACCTGGGACATGTTGCAGA
TCCATGCACGTAAACTCGCAAGCCGACTGATGCCTTCTGAACAATGGAAAGGCATTATTGCCGTAAGCCG
TGGCGGTCTGTACCGGGTGCGTTACTGGCGCGTGAACTGGGTATTCGTCATGTCGATACCGTTTGTATTT
CCAGCTACGATCACGACAACCAGCGCGAGCTTAAAGTGCTGAAACGCGCAGAAGGCGATGGCGAAGGCTT
CATCGTTATTGATGACCTGGTGGATACCGGTGGTACTGCGGTTGCGATTCGTGAAATGTATCCAAAAGCG
CACTTTGTCACCATCTTCGCAAAACCGGCTGGTCGTCCGCTGGTTGATGACTATGTTGTTGATATCCCGC
AAGATACCTGGATTGAACAGCCGTGGGATATGGGCGTCGTATTCGTCCCGCCAATCTCCGGTCGCTAATC
TTTTCAACGCCTGGCACTGCCGGGCGTTGTTCTTTTTAACTTCAGGCGGGTTACAATAGTTTCCAGTAAG
TATTCTGGAGGCTGCATCCATGACACAGGCAAACCTGAGCGAAACCCTGTTCAAACCCCGCTTTAAACAT
CCTGAAACCTCGACGCTAGTCCGCCGCTTTAATCACGGCGCACAACCGCCTGTGCAGTCGGCCCTTGATG
GTAAAACCATCCCTCACTGGTATCGCATGATTAACCGTCTGATGTGGATCTGGCGCGGCATTGACCCACG
CGAAATCCTCGACGTCCAGGCACGTATTGTGATGAGCGATGCCGAACGTACCGACGATGATTTATACGAT
ACGGTGATTGGCTACCGTGGCGGCAACTGGATTTATGAGTGGGCCCCGGATCTTTGTGAAGGAACCTTAC
TTCTGTGGTGTGACATAATTGGACAAACTACCTACAGAGATTTAAAGCTCTAAGGTAAATATAAAATTTT
TAAGTGTATAATGTGTTAAACTACTGATTCTAATTGTTTGTGTATTTTAGATTCCAACCTATGGAACTGA
TGAATGGGAGCAGTGGTGGAATGCCTTTAATGAGGAAAACCTGTTTTGCTCAGAAGAAATGCCATCTAGT
GATGATGAGGCTACTGCTGACTCTCAACATTCTACTCCTCCAAAAAAGAAGAGAAAGGTAGAAGACCCCA
AGGACTTTCCTTCAGAATTGCTAAGTTTTTTGAGTCATGCTGTGTTTAGTAATAGAACTCTTGCTTGCTT
TGCTATTTACACCACAAAGGAAAAAGCTGCACTGCTATACAAGAAAATTATGGAAAAATATTCTGTAACC
TTTATAAGTAGGCATAACAGTTATAATCATAACATACTGTTTTTTCTTACTCCACACAGGCATAGAGTGT
CTGCTATTAATAACTATGCTCAAAAATTGTGTACCTTTAGCTTTTTAATTTGTAAAGGGGTTAATAAGGA
ATATTTGATGTATAGTGCCTTGACTAGAGATCATAATCAGCCATACCACATTTGTAGAGGTTTTACTTGC
TTTAAAAAACCTCCCACACCTCCCCCTGAACCTGAAACATAAAATGAATGCAATTGTTGTTGTTAACTTG
TTTATTGCAGCTTATAATGGTTACAAATAAAGCAATAGCATCACAAATTTCACAAATAAAGCATTTTTTT
CACTGCATTCTAGTTGTGGTTTGTCCAAACTCATCAATGTATCTTATCATGTCTGGATCAACTGGATAAC
TCAAGCTAACCAAAATCATCCCAAACTTCCCACCCCATACCCTATTACCACTGCCAATTACCTGTGGTTT
CATTTACTCTAAACCTGTGATTCCTCTGAATTATTTTCATTTTAAAGAAATTGTATTTGTTAAATATGTA
CTACAAACTTAGTAGTTGGAAGGGCTAATTCACTCCCAAAGAAGACAAGATATCCTTGATCTGTGGATCT
ACCACACACAAGGCTACTTCCCTGATTAGCAGAACTACACACCAGGGCCAGGGGTCAGATATCCACTGAC
CTTTGGATGGTGCTACAAGCTAGTACCAGTTGAGCCAGATAAGGTAGAAGAGGCCAATAAAGGAGAGAAC
ACCAGCTTGTTACACCCTGTGAGCCTGCATGGGATGGATGACCCGGAGAGAGAAGTGTTAGAGTGGAGGT
TTGACAGCCGCCTAGCATTTCATCACGTGGCCCGAGAGCTGCATCCGGAGTACTTCAAGAACTGCTGATA
TCGAGCTTGCTACAAGGGACTTTCCGCTGGGGACTTTCCAGGGAGGCGTGGCCTGGGCGGGACTGGGGAG
TGGCGAGCCCTCAGATCCTGCATATAAGCAGCTGCTTTTTGCCTGTACTGGGTCTCTCTGGTTAGACCAG
ATCTGAGCCTGGGAGCTCTCTGGCTAACTAGGGAACCCACTGCTTAAGCCTCAATAAAGCTTGCCTTGAG
TGCTTCAAGTAGTGTGTGCCCGTCTGTTGTGTGACTCTGGTAACTAGAGATCCCTCAGACCCTTTTAGTC
AGTGTGGAAAATCTCTAGCAGTGGCGCCCGAACAGGGACTTGAAAGCGAAAGGGAAACCAGAGGAGCTCT
CTCGACGCAGGACTCGGCTTGCTGAAGCGCGCACGGCAAGAGGCGAGGGGCGGCGACTGGTGAGTACGCC
AAAAATTTTGACTAGCGGAGGCTAGAAGGAGAGAGATGGGTGCGAGAGCGTCAGTATTAAGCGGGGGAGA
ATTAGATCGCGATGGGAAAAAATTCGGTTAAGGCCAGGGGGAAAGAAAAAATATAAATTAAAACATATAG
TATGGGCAAGCAGGGAGCTAGAACGATTCGCAGTTAATCCTGGCCTGTTAGAAACATCAGAAGGCTGTAG
ACAAATACTGGGACAGCTACAACCATCCCTTCAGACAGGATCAGAAGAACTTAGATCATTATATAATACA
GTAGCAACCCTCTATTGTGTGCATCAAAGGATAGAGATAAAAGACACCAAGGAAGCTTTAGACAAGATAG
AGGAAGAGCAAAACAAAAGTAAGACCACCGCACAGCAAGCGGCCGGCCGCTGATCTTCAGACCTGGAGGA
GGAGATATGAGGGACAATTGGAGAAGTGAATTATATAAATATAAAGTAGTAAAAATTGAACCATTAGGAG
TAGCACCCACCAAGGCAAAGAGAAGAGTGGTGCAGAGAGAAAAAAGAGCAGTGGGAATAGGAGCTTTGTT
CCTTGGGTTCTTGGGAGCAGCAGGAAGCACTATGGGCGCAGCGTCAATGACGCTGACGGTACAGGCCAGA
CAATTATTGTCTGGTATAGTGCAGCAGCAGAACAATTTGCTGAGGGCTATTGAGGCGCAACAGCATCTGT
TGCAACTCACAGTCTGGGGCATCAAGCAGCTCCAGGCAAGAATCCTGGCTGTGGAAAGATACCTAAAGGA
TCAACAGCTCCTGGGGATTTGGGGTTGCTCTGGAAAACTCATTTGCACCACTGCTGTGCCTTGGAATGCT
AGTTGGAGTAATAAATCTCTGGAACAGATTTGGAATCACACGACCTGGATGGAGTGGGACAGAGAAATTA
ACAATTACACAAGCTTAATACACTCCTTAATTGAAGAATCGCAAAACCAGCAAGAAAAGAATGAACAAGA
ATTATTGGAATTAGATAAATGGGCAAGTTTGTGGAATTGGTTTAACATAACAAATTGGCTGTGGTATATA
AAATTATTCATAATGATAGTAGGAGGCTTGGTAGGTTTAAGAATAGTTTTTGCTGTACTTTCTATAGTGA
ATAGAGTTAGGCAGGGATATTCACCATTATCGTTTCAGACCCACCTCCCAACCCCGAGGGGACCCGACAG
GCCCGAAGGAATAGAAGAAGAAGGTGGAGAGAGAGACAGAGACAGATCCATTCGATTAGTGAACGGATCT
CGACGGTATCGCCAAATGGCAGTATTCATCCACAATTTTAAAAGAAAAGGGGGGATTGGGGGGTACAGTG
CAGGGGAAAGAATAGTAGACATAATAGCAACAGACATACAAACTAAAGAATTACAAAAACAAATTACAAA
AATTCAAAATTTTCGGGTTTATTACAGGGACAGCAGAGATCCAGTTTGGATCGATAAGCTTGATATCGAA
TTCCTGCAGCCCCGATAAAATAAAAGATTTTATTTAGTCTCCAGAAAAAGGGGGGAATGAAAGACCCCAC
CTGTAGGTTTGGCAAGCTAGCTGCAGTAACGCCATTTTGCAAGGCATGGAAAAATACCAAACCAAGAATA
GAGAAGTTCAGATCAAGGGCGGGTACATGAAAATAGCTAACGTTGGGCCAAACAGGATATCTGCGGTGAG
CAGTTTCGGCCCCGGCCCGGGGCCAAGAACAGATGGTCACCGCAGTTTCGGCCCCGGCCCGAGGCCAAGA
ACAGATGGTCCCCAGATATGGCCCAACCCTCAGCAGTTTCTTAAGACCCATCAGATGTTTCCAGGCTCCC
CCAAGGACCTGAAATGACCCTGCGCCTTATTTGAATTAACCAATCAGCCTGCTTCTCGCTTCTGTTCGCG
CGCTTCTGCTTCCCGAGCTCTATAAAAGAGCTCACAACCCCTCACTCGGCGCGCCAGTCCTCCGACAGAC
TGAGTCGCCCGGGGGGGATCTGGAGCTCTCGAGAATTCTCACGCGTCTGCAGGATATCAAGCTTGCGGTA
CCGCGGGCCCGGGATCCGCCGCCACCATGTCCAAAGGAGAAGAACTGTTTACCGGTGTTGTGCCAATTTT
GGTTGAACTCGATGGTGATGTCAACGGACATAAGTTCTCAGTGAGAGGCGAAGGAGAAGGTGACGCCACC
ATTGGAAAATTGACTCTTAAATTCATCTGTACTACTGGTAAACTTCCTGTACCATGGCCGACTCTCGTAA
CAACGCTTACGTACGGAGTTCAGTGCTTTTCGAGATACCCAGACCATATGAAAAGACATGACTTTTTTAA
GTCGGCTATGCCTGAAGGTTACGTGCAAGAAAGAACAATTTCGTTCAAAGATGATGGAAAATATAAAACT
AGAGCAGTTGTTAAATTTGAAGGAGATACTTTGGTTAACCGCATTGAACTGAAAGGAACAGATTTTAAAG
AAGATGGTAATATTCTTGGACACAAACTCGAATACAATTTTAATAGTCATAACGTATACATCACTGCTGA
TAAGCAAAAGAACGGAATTAAAGCGAATTTCACAGTACGCCATAATGTAGAAGATGGCAGTGTTCAACTT
GCCGACCATTACCAACAAAACACCCCTATTGGAGACGGTCCGGTACTTCTTCCTGATAATCACTACCTCT
CAACACAAACAGTCCTGAGCAAAGATCCAAATGAAAAAGGAACAGGTGGCGGCGGAAGTCCCAAGAAGAA
GCGCAAGGTGTAAGCGGCCGCGACTCTAGAGTCGACCTGCAGGCATGCAAGCTTGATATCAAGCTTATCG
ATAATCAACCTCTGGATTACAAAATTTGTGAAAGATTGACTGGTATTCTTAACTATGTTGCTCCTTTTAC
GCTATGTGGATACGCTGCTTTAATGCCTTTGTATCATGCTATTGCTTCCCGTATGGCTTTCATTTTCTCC
TCCTTGTATAAATCCTGGTTGCTGTCTCTTTATGAGGAGTTGTGGCCCGTTGTCAGGCAACGTGGCGTGG
TGTGCACTGTGTTTGCTGACGCAACCCCCACTGGTTGGGGCATTGCCACCACCTGTCAGCTCCTTTCCGG
GACTTTCGCTTTCCCCCTCCCTATTGCCACGGCGGAACTCATCGCCGCCTGCCTTGCCCGCTGCTGGACA
GGGGCTCGGCTGTTGGGCACTGACAATTCCGTGGTGTTGTCGGGGAAATCATCGTCCTTTCCTTGGCTGC
TCGCCTGTGTTGCCACCTGGATTCTGCGCGGGACGTCCTTCTGCTACGTCCCTTCGGCCCTCAATCCAGC
GGACCTTCCTTCCCGCGGCCTGCTGCCGGCTCTGCGGCCTCTTCCGCGTCTTCGCCTTCGCCCTCAGACG
AGTCGGATCTCCCTTTGGGCCGCCTCCCCGCAT
